Addgene plasmid #8629: YEplac181-TYS1
Depositing lab: Jeff Strathern. Depositing organization: National Cancer Institute (NCI). Publication: Genetic interactions of DST1 in Saccharomyces cerevisiae suggest a role of TFIIS in the initiation-elongation transition. Malagon F, Tong AH, Shafer BK, Strathern JN. Genetics 2004 Mar;166(3):1215-27. 10.1534/genetics.166.3.1215 PubMed 15082542.
Backbone
  Vector backbone: YEplac181
  Backbone size w/o insert (bp): 5741
  Vector type: Bacterial Expression, Yeast Expression
Growth in bacteria
  Bacterial resistance: Ampicillin, 100 μg/mL
  Growth temperature: 37°C
  Growth strain: DH5alpha
  Copy number: High Copy
Gene/Insert
  Gene/Insert name: TYS1 (alt name: TTS1)
  Species: S. cerevisiae (budding yeast)
  Insert size (bp): 2138
  Mutation: Wild type
  Entrez Gene: TYS1 (a.k.a. YGR185C, TTS1)
  Cloning method: Restriction Enzyme; 5′ cloning site PstI (not destroyed); 3′ cloning site SacI (not destroyed)
  Sequencing primers: 5′ M13 reverse
Terms and licenses: Academic/Nonprofit Terms; Industry Terms: Not Available to Industry
How to cite: YEplac181-TYS1 was a gift from Jeff Strathern (Addgene plasmid # 8629 ; http://n2t.net/addgene:8629 ; RRID:Addgene_8629)
