[The description below was written by a language model from this plasmid's Addgene catalogue record and pLannotate feature annotations shown in this document.]
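Description:
YEplac181-TYS1 is an episomal E. coli–yeast shuttle plasmid built on the YEplac181 backbone, carrying a wild-type genomic fragment of the Saccharomyces cerevisiae TYS1 gene (also called TTS1, YGR185C). In bacteria it replicates from a high-copy ColE1/pUC-type origin and is selected through the β-lactamase gene (AmpR) conferring ampicillin resistance. In yeast it is maintained at multiple copies by the 2μ plasmid origin and selected by complementation of leucine auxotrophy with the LEU2 marker, which is driven by its own promoter. The backbone also retains the pUC-derived lac promoter/operator and lacZα region, which is interrupted by the insert at the polylinker.

The insert, listed at about 2.1 kb, was cloned between the PstI and SacI sites of the multiple cloning site, both of which remain intact. The sequenced plasmid is 7,850 nt, consistent with the stated backbone and insert sizes. The annotation shows the complete TYS1 open reading frame, encoding the cytoplasmic tyrosyl-tRNA synthetase that charges tRNA(Tyr) with tyrosine and also participates in nuclear tRNA export. It is flanked by untranslated yeast sequence on both sides, including a short fragment of the TFG1 coding region in the opposite orientation upstream. No heterologous yeast promoter is annotated, so expression presumably depends on the native TYS1 regulatory sequences within the fragment, although the record does not state this explicitly. No epitope tags or reporters are present.

The plasmid provides elevated-dosage expression of TYS1 in leu2 yeast strains. It comes from a study of genetic interactions of DST1 (TFIIS) in transcription initiation and elongation, but the record does not describe its specific role in that work.
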