Features (pLannotate 1.2.2; 17 found; start..end, strand, type, name):
    398..490     +  CDS            lacI (fragment): lac repressor; lacI; The lac repressor binds to the lac operator to inhibit transcription in E. coli. This inhibition can be relieved by adding lactose or isopropyl-β-D-thiogalactopyranoside (IPTG).
    503..524     +  protein_bind   CAP binding site: CAP binding activates transcription in the presence of cAMP. E. coli catabolite activator protein
    539..569     +  promoter       lac promoter: promoter for the E. coli lac operon
    577..593     +  protein_bind   lac operator: The lac repressor binds to the lac operator to inhibit transcription in E. coli. This inhibition can be relieved by adding lactose or isopropyl-β-D-thiogalactopyranoside (IPTG). lac repressor encoded by lacI
    630..647     -  misc_feature   MCS (fragment): pUC18/19 multiple cloning site
    646..894     -  CDS            TFG1 (fragment): T2FA_YEAST - Also known as SSU71. Experimental evidence at protein level: Swiss-Prot protein existence level 1. TFIIF is a general transcription initiation factor that binds to RNA polymerase II. Its functions include the recruitment of RNA polymerase II to the promoter bound DNA-TBP-TFIIB complex, decreasing the affinity of RNA polymerase II for non-specific DNA, allowing for the subsequent recruitment of TFIIE and TFIIH, and facilitating RNA polymerase II elongation. From Saccharomyces cerevisiae (strain ATCC 204508 / S288c) (Baker's yeast).
   1148..2329    +  CDS            TYS1: SYYC_YEAST - Also known as MGM104. Experimental evidence at protein level: Swiss-Prot protein existence level 1. Catalyzes the attachment of L-tyrosine to tRNA(Tyr) in a two- step reaction: L-tyrosine is first activated by ATP to form Tyr-AMP and then transferred to the acceptor end of tRNA(Tyr). The specificity determinants on tRNA(Tyr) are the base pair C1-G72, the discriminator residue A73, and the three anticodon bases G34, U35 and A36. Also involved in nuclear tRNA export. Also attaches D-Tyr to tRNA(Tyr), this reaction is about 150-fold less efficient than attachment of L-Tyr (PubMed:107
   2794..2951    +  CDS            lacZα (fragment): LacZα fragment of β-galactosidase; lacZ fragment
   2957..3007    -  misc_feature   bom (fragment): basis of mobility region from pBR322
   3014..3097    +  CDS            RAF1 (fragment): RAF_YEAST - Experimental evidence at transcript level: Swiss-Prot protein existence level 2. Antagonizes transcriptional repression of recombinase FLP by REP1-REP2. May play a role in plasmid partitioning. From Saccharomyces cerevisiae (strain ATCC 204508 / S288c) (Baker's yeast).
   3251..4597    -  rep_origin     2μ ori: yeast 2μ plasmid origin of replication
   4602..4618    -  promoter       tet promoter (fragment): E. coli promoter for tetracycline efflux protein gene
   4738..5829    -  CDS            LEU2: LEU3_YEAST - Experimental evidence at protein level: Swiss-Prot protein existence level 1. Catalyzes the oxidation of 3-carboxy-2-hydroxy-4- methylpentanoate (3-isopropylmalate) to 3-carboxy-4-methyl-2- oxopentanoate. The product decarboxylates to 4-methyl-2 oxopentanoate. From Saccharomyces cerevisiae (strain ATCC 204508 / S288c) (Baker's yeast).
   5830..6235    -  promoter       LEU2 promoter: S. cerevisiae LEU2
   6341..6445    +  promoter       AmpR promoter: bla
   6446..7306    +  CDS            AmpR: β-lactamase; bla; confers resistance to ampicillin, carbenicillin, and related antibiotics
   7477..215     +  rep_origin     ori (across the origin): high-copy-number ColE1/pMB1/pBR322/pUC origin of replication
>Addgene plasmid #8629 | YEplac181-TYS1 | addgene full sequence | sequence record 402638 | Addgene NGS Result
GATACCTACAGCGTGAGCTATGAGAAAGCGCCACGCTTCCCGAAGGGAGAAAGGCGGACAGGTATCCGGT
AAGCGGCAGGGTCGGAACAGGAGAGCGCACGAGGGAGCTTCCAGGGGGAAACGCCTGGTATCTTTATAGT
CCTGTCGGGTTTCGCCACCTCTGACTTGAGCGTCGATTTTTGTGATGCTCGTCAGGGGGGCGGAGCCTAT
GGAAAAACGCCAGCAACGCGGCCTTTTTACGGTTCCTGGCCTTTTGCTGGCCTTTTGCTCACATGTTCTT
TCCTGCGTTATCCCCTGATTCTGTGGATAACCGTATTACCGCCTTTGAGTGAGCTGATACCGCTCGCCGC
AGCCGAACGACCGAGCGCAGCGAGTCAGTGAGCGAGGAAGCGGAAGAGCGCCCAATACGCAAACCGCCTC
TCCCCGCGCGTTGGCCGATTCATTAATGCAGCTGGCACGACAGGTTTCCCGACTGGAAAGCGGGCAGTGA
GCGCAACGCAATTAATGTGAGTTAGCTCACTCATTAGGCACCCCAGGCTTTACACTTTATGCTTCCGGCT
CGTATGTTGTGTGGAATTGTGAGCGGATAACAATTTCACACAGGAAACAGCTATGACCATGATTACGCCA
AGCTTGCATGCCTGCAGCATCGGCCTCGACACCGATTTGCAAAAGCATTTTCTCTCTCTCTTCAGCATAC
TCAGGATCATCCTTTTTGACAAGAGATCCCCTGCTGTTGTCTCCATTTGGTACGCCTGGGGAACTAGAAT
TGCTGCCGTTTTGACCCATTCTCATCCTCAGGAAATTTCTTCTCATTCTGTCTCTTTTAATGAAGGGAGA
GGCATTCGTCGGACCTCCCCCGTTTCTACTGCCTGGTGGATTGCGTCTGGACATCCTTGCGCTTACTCGA
ATAGGCCTCCCTAGCTATTCTTCAACCTTTCGAACCATCCATACTTCTTACTATCATAATTTTTATTTTA
TCATGGAGGCGAGAAGGTCCTTATTCGAGCATCACTAAGAACGGAACTCGAACATTTACAAAGTAGAAAA
ATTTTATGAAAATTAATTGTTCTTTCTTCAGAATACAAATTAGTCATTGTCAAAAAGAGATTAGCATCCA
TAACCGCATACTCTAATTGACGATAACATGTCCTCTGCTGCCACGGTTGACCCTAATGAGGCGTTCGGTC
TCATTACCAAGAACTTGCAAGAAGTCTTGAACCCACAAATCATCAAAGATGTTCTCGAAGTACAAAAGAG
ACATTTGAAATTATACTGGGGTACCGCGCCCACTGGAAGACCTCATTGTGGTTATTTTGTTCCTATGACC
AAGCTTGCTGATTTCTTGAAAGCAGGTTGTGAAGTGACTGTTCTTTTAGCAGACTTGCACGCCTTTTTGG
ACAACATGAAGGCGCCATTGGAAGTGGTGAACTATAGGGCCAAATACTATGAATTGACCATCAAAGCTAT
CTTGAGAAGCATCAATGTTCCAATTGAAAAGCTAAAATTTGTTGTTGGCTCTTCTTACCAGCTAACTCCA
GACTATACCATGGATATCTTTAGATTATCCAACATTGTTTCACAAAACGATGCTAAAAGGGCAGGCGCTG
ATGTTGTCAAGCAAGTCGCCAATCCATTATTGAGTGGGCTTATCTATCCTTTAATGCAAGCGTTGGACGA
ACAATTCTTAGATGTTGATTGCCAATTTGGTGGTGTCGACCAGAGAAAAATTTTTGTCTTAGCGGAAGAA
AATTTACCAAGTTTGGGCTACAAGAAAAGAGCACATTTAATGAACCCTATGGTTCCAGGTTTGGCTCAAG
GTGGTAAAATGTCTGCCTCTGATCCGAATTCAAAAATCGACCTTTTGGAAGAACCAAAGCAAGTTAAGAA
AAAGATCAATAGTGCATTTTGTAGCCCCGGTAACGTCGAAGAGAATGGTTTACTGTCATTTGTCCAATAT
GTCATTGCACCAATCCAAGAATTGAAGTTTGGTACAAATCACTTCGAATTCTTCATTGATAGACCAGAAA
AGTTCGGTGGTCCAATTACCTACAAATCCTTCGAAGAAATGAAATTGGCTTTTAAAGAAGAAAAATTGTC
CCCACCTGATCTAAAAATTGGTGTTGCTGACGCTATCAACGAGCTATTGGAGCCAATCAGACAAGAATTT
GCCAACAACAAGGAATTTCAAGAGGCCTCCGAAAAGGGTTATCCAGTTGCCACACCACAAAAGTCGAAAA
AGGCTAAGAAACCAAAGAATAAGGGTACTAAGTACCCAGGCGCTACTAAGACCAACGAGATTGCCACGAA
ACTAGAGGAAACCAAATTGTAAGCATAGCTTAATCCGTTTTCACGATTCATAATATAATAAATAAGAAAA
GATATATCATATAAACGTTATAAAATTAATAACCGGGTAAGTGTAGAAAAGTGATGCGACGGTTTATTTT
CTCTTCCTCTTGCGATTGAATTTAACTTGCAGATAGTGACCATAAGGCAACTACCCAGTGGCAAACAGTT
TTGATAACGCCCAGTACATCAACGAGCGAGTATAAAGACTTTGGTACATTTTAAAAAGGAAACATATATT
GTTTTCATTGCTAGACCCTTTTAGTCTCACCTCAATAAAACTGCTTTATTCCTCATTGGGCTTTTTATTC
TTTAATTTTGCATACTTATAGCGTGAAACTGGGCATTTAACAAAAGCAAACTATTTTAATAGTAGCATCC
TGCTTTCTTTGCCCCTCCTTCTTATTGCGATACATTATTAAGTTTTTTTACCACCGAGCTCGAATTCACT
GGCCGTCGTTTTACAACGTCGTGACTGGGAAAACCCTGGCGTTACCCAACTTAATCGCCTTGCAGCACAT
CCCCCTTTCGCCAGCTGGCGTAATAGCGAAGAGGCCCGCACCGATCGCCCTTCCCAACAGTTGCGCAGCC
TGAATGGCGAATGGCGCCTGATGCGGTATTTTCTCCTTACGCATCTGTGCGGTATTTCACACCGCATTTA
TCGGATCGTACTTGTTACCCATCATTGAATTTTGAACATCCGAACCTGGGAGTTTTCCCTGAAACAGATA
GTATATTTGAACCTGTATAATAATATATAGTCTAGCGCTTTACGGAAGACAATGTATGTATTTCGGTTCC
TGGAGAAACTATTGCATCTATTGCATAGGTAATCTTGCACGTCGCATCCCCGGTTCATTTTCTGCGTTTC
CATCTTGCACTTCAATAGCATATCTTTGTTAACGAAGCATCTGTGCTTCATTTTGTAGAACAAAAATGCA
ACGCGAGAGCGCTAATTTTTCAAACAAAGAATCTGAGCTGCATTTTTACAGAACAGAAATGCAACGCGAA
AGCGCTATTTTACCAACGAAGAATCTGTGCTTCATTTTTGTAAAACAAAAATGCAACGCGAGAGCGCTAA
TTTTTCAAACAAAGAATCTGAGCTGCATTTTTACAGAACAGAAATGCAACGCGAGAGCGCTATTTTACCA
ACAAAGAATCTATACTTCTTTTTTGTTCTACAAAAATGCATCCCGAGAGCGCTATTTTTCTAACAAAGCA
TCTTAGATTACTTTTTTTCTCCTTTGTGCGCTCTATAATGCAGTCTCTTGATAACTTTTTGCACTGTAGG
TCCGTTAAGGTTAGAAGAAGGCTACTTTGGTGTCTATTTTCTCTTCCATAAAAAAAGCCTGACTCCACTT
CCCGCGTTTACTGATTACTAGCGAAGCTGCGGGTGCATTTTTTCAAGATAAAGGCATCCCCGATTATATT
CTATACCGATGTGGATTGCGCATACTTTGTGAACAGAAAGTGATAGCGTTGATGATTCTTCATTGGTCAG
AAAATTATGAACGGTTTCTTCTATTTTGTCTCTATATACTACGTATAGGAAATGTTTACATTTTCGTATT
GTTTTCGATTCACTCTATGAATAGTTCTTACTACAATTTTTTTGTCTAAAGAGTAATACTAGAGATAAAC
ATAAAAAATGTAGAGGTCGAGTTTAGATGCAAGTTCAAGGAGCGAAAGGTGGATGGGTAGGTTATATAGG
GATATAGCACAGAGATATATAGCAAAGAGATACTTTTGAGCAATGTTTGTGGAAGCGGTATTCGCAATAT
TTTAGTAGCTCGTTACAGTCCGGTGCGTTTTTGGTTTTTTGAAAGTGCGTCTTCAGAGCGCTTTTGGTTT
TCAAAAGCGCTCTGAAGTTCCTATACTTTCTAGCTAGAGAATAGGAACTTCGGAATAGGAACTTCAAAGC
GTTTCCGAAAACGAGCGCTTCCGAAAATGCAACGCGAGCTGCGCACATACAGCTCACTGTTCACGTCGCA
CCTATATCTGCGTGTTGCCTGTATATATATATACATGAGAAGAACGGCATAGTGCGTGTTTATGCTTAAA
TGCGTACTTATATGCGTCTATTTATGTAGGATGAAAGGTAGTCTAGTACCTCCTGTGATATTATCCCATT
CCATGCGGGGTATCGTATGCTTCCTTCAGCACTACCCTTTAGCTGTTCTATATGCTGCCACTCCTCAATT
GGATTAGTCTCATCCTTCAATGCTATCATTTCCTTTGATATTGGATCGATCCGATGATAAGCTGTCAAAC
ATGAGAATTAATTCTACCCTATGAACATATTCCATTTTGTAATTTCGTGTCGTTTCTATTATGAATTTCA
TTTATAAAGTTTATGTACAAATATCATAAAAAAAGAGAATCTTTTTAAGCAAGGATTTTCTTAACTTCTT
CGGCGACAGCATCACCGACTTCGGTGGTACTGTTGGAACCACCTAAATCACCAGTTCTGATACCTGCATC
CAAAACCTTTTTAACTGCATCTTCAATGGCCTTACCTTCTTCAGGCAAGTTCAATGACAATTTCAACATC
ATTGCAGCAGACAAGATAGTGGCGATAGGGTTGACCTTATTCTTTGGCAAATCTGGAGCAGAACCGTGGC
ATGGTTCGTACAAACCAAATGCGGTGTTCTTGTCTGGCAAAGAGGCCAAGGACGCAGATGGCAACAAACC
CAAGGAACCTGGGATAACGGAGGCTTCATCGGAGATGATATCACCAAACATGTTGCTGGTGATTATAATA
CCATTTAGGTGGGTTGGGTTCTTAACTAGGATCATGGCGGCAGAATCAATCAATTGATGTTGAACCTTCA
ATGTAGGAAATTCGTTCTTGATGGTTTCCTCCACAGTTTTTCTCCATAATCTTGAAGAGGCCAAAACATT
AGCTTTATCCAAGGACCAAATAGGCAATGGTGGCTCATGTTGTAGGGCCATGAAAGCGGCCATTCTTGTG
ATTCTTTGCACTTCTGGAACGGTGTATTGTTCACTATCCCAAGCGACACCATCACCATCGTCTTCCTTTC
TCTTACCAAAGTAAATACCTCCCACTAATTCTCTGACAACAACGAAGTCAGTACCTTTAGCAAATTGTGG
CTTGATTGGAGATAAGTCTAAAAGAGAGTCGGATGCAAAGTTACATGGTCTTAAGTTGGCGTACAATTGA
AGTTCTTTACGGATTTTTAGTAAACCTTGTTCAGGTCTAACACTACCTGTACCCCATTTAGGACCACCCA
CAGCACCTAACAAAACGGCATCAGCCTTCTTGGAGGCTTCCAGCGCCTCATCTGGAAGTGGAACACCTGT
AGCATCGATAGCAGCACCACCAATTAAATGATTTTCGAAATCGAACTTGACATTGGAACGAACATCAGAA
ATAGCTTTAAGAACCTTAATGGCTTCGGCTGTGATTTCTTGACCAACGTGGTCACCTGGCAAAACGACGA
TCTTCTTAGGGGCAGACATTAGAATGGTATATCCTTGAAATATATATATATATTGCTGAAATGTAAAAGG
TAAGAAAAGTTAGAAAGTAAGACGATTGCTAACCACCTATTGGAAAAAACAATAGGTCCTTAAATAATAT
TGTCAACTTCAAGTATTGTGATGCAAGCATTTAGTCATGAACGCTTCTCTATTCTATATGAAAAGCCGGT
TCCGGCGCTCTCACCTTTCCTTTTTCTCCCAATTTTTCAGTTGAAAAAGGTATATGCGTCAGGCGACCTC
TGAAATTAACAAAAAATTTCCAGTCATCGAATTTGATTCTGTGCGATAGCGCCCCTGTGTGTTCTCGTTA
TGTTGAGGAAAAAAATAATGGTTGCTAAGAGATTCGAACTCTTGCATCTTACGATACCTGAGTATTCCCA
CAGTTAATTCTTGAAGACGAAAGGGCCTCGTGATACGCCTATTTTTATAGGTTAATGTCATGATAATAAT
GGTTTCTTAGACGTCAGGTGGCACTTTTCGGGGAAATGTGCGCGGAACCCCTATTTGTTTATTTTTCTAA
ATACATTCAAATATGTATCCGCTCATGAGACAATAACCCTGATAAATGCTTCAATAATATTGAAAAAGGA
AGAGTATGAGTATTCAACATTTCCGTGTCGCCCTTATTCCCTTTTTTGCGGCATTTTGCCTTCCTGTTTT
TGCTCACCCAGAAACGCTGGTGAAAGTAAAAGATGCTGAAGATCAGTTGGGTGCACGAGTGGGTTACATC
GAACTGGATCTCAACAGCGGTAAGATCCTTGAGAGTTTTCGCCCCGAAGAACGTTTTCCAATGATGAGCA
CTTTTAAAGTTCTGCTATGTGGCGCGGTATTATCCCGTATTGACGCCGGGCAAGAGCAACTCGGTCGCCG
CATACACTATTCTCAGAATGACTTGGTTGAGTACTCACCAGTCACAGAAAAGCATCTTACGGATGGCATG
ACAGTAAGAGAATTATGCAGTGCTGCCATAACCATGAGTGATAACACTGCGGCCAACTTACTTCTGACAA
CGATCGGAGGACCGAAGGAGCTAACCGCTTTTTTGCACAACATGGGGGATCATGTAACTCGCCTTGATCG
TTGGGAACCGGAGCTGAATGAAGCCATACCAAACGACGAGCGTGACACCACGATGCCTGTAGCAATGGCA
ACAACGTTGCGCAAACTATTAACTGGCGAACTACTTACTCTAGCTTCCCGGCAACAATTAATAGACTGGA
TGGAGGCGGATAAAGTTGCAGGACCACTTCTGCGCTCGGCCCTTCCGGCTGGCTGGTTTATTGCTGATAA
ATCTGGAGCCGGTGAGCGTGGGTCTCGCGGTATCATTGCAGCACTGGGGCCAGATGGTAAGCCCTCCCGT
ATCGTAGTTATCTACACGACGGGGAGTCAGGCAACTATGGATGAACGAAATAGACAGATCGCTGAGATAG
GTGCCTCACTGATTAAGCATTGGTAACTGTCAGACCAAGTTTACTCATATATACTTTAGATTGATTTAAA
ACTTCATTTTTAATTTAAAAGGATCTAGGTGAAGATCCTTTTTGATAATCTCATGACCAAAATCCCTTAA
CGTGAGTTTTCGTTCCACTGAGCGTCAGACCCCGTAGAAAAGATCAAAGGATCTTCTTGAGATCCTTTTT
TTCTGCGCGTAATCTGCTGCTTGCAAACAAAAAAACCACCGCTACCAGCGGTGGTTTGTTTGCCGGATCA
AGAGCTACCAACTCTTTTTCCGAAGGTAACTGGCTTCAGCAGAGCGCAGATACCAAATACTGTTCTTCTA
GTGTAGCCGTAGTTAGGCCACCACTTCAAGAACTCTGTAGCACCGCCTACATACCTCGCTCTGCTAATCC
TGTTACCAGTGGCTGCTGCCAGTGGCGATAAGTCGTGTCTTACCGGGTTGGACTCAAGACGATAGTTACC
GGATAAGGCGCAGCGGTCGGGCTGAACGGGGGGTTCGTGCACACAGCCCAGCTTGGAGCGAACGACCTAC
ACCGAACTGA
